>Addgene plasmid #199991 | pT7RNAP-T15 | addgene full sequence | sequence record 406646 | Addgene NGS Result
GACGGATCTTTTCCGCTGCATAACCCTGCTTCGGGGTCATTATAGCGATTTTTTCGGTATATCCATCCTT
TTTCGCACGATATACAGGATTTTGCCAAAGGGTTCATGTAGACTTTCCTTGGTGTATCCAACGGCGTCAG
CCGGGCAGGATAGGTGAAGTAGGCCCACCCGCGAGCGGGTGTTCCTTCTTCACTGTCCCTTATTCGCACC
TGGCGGTGCTCAACGGGAATCCTGCTCTGCGAGGCTGGCCGGCTACCGCCGGCGTAACAGATGAGGGCAA
GCGGATGGCTGATGAAACCAAGCCAACCAGGAAGGGCAGCCCACCTATCAAGGTGTACTGCCTTCCAGAC
GAACGAAGAGCGATTGAGGAAAAGGCGGCGACGGCCGGCATGAGCCTGTAGGCCTACCTGCTGGCCGTCG
GCCAGGGCTACAAAATCACGGGCGTCGTGGACTATGAGCACGTCCGCGAGCTGGCCCGCATCAATGGCGA
CCTGGGCCGCCTGGGCGGCCTGCTGAAACTCTGGCTCACCGACGACCCGCGCACGGCGCGGTTCGGTGAT
GCCACGATCCTCGCCCTGCTGGCGAAGATCGAAGAGAAGCAGGACGAGCTTGGCAAGGTCATGATGGGCG
TGGTCCGCCCGAGGGCAGAGCCATGACTTTTTTAGCCGCTAAAACGGCCGGGGGGTGCGCGTGATTGCCA
AGCACGTCCCCATGCGCTCCATCAAGAAGAGCGACTTCGCGGAGCTGGTATTCGTGCAGGGCAAGATTCG
GAATACCAAGTACGAGAAGGACGGCCAGACGGTCTACGGGACCGACTTCATTGCCGATAAGGTGGATTAT
CTGGACACCAAGGCACCAGGCGGGTCAAATCAGGAATAAGGGCACATTGCCCCGGCGTGAGTCGGGGCAA
TCCCGCAAGGAGGGTGAATGAATCGGACGTTTGACCGGAAGGCATACAGGCAAGAACTGATCGACGCGGG
GTTTTCCGCCGAGGATGCCGAAACCATCGCAAGCCGCACCGTCATGCGTGCGCCCCGCGAAACCTTCCAG
TCCGTCGGCTCGATGGTCCAGCAAGCTACGGCCAAGATCGAGCGCGACAGCGTGCAACTGGCTCCCCCTG
CCCTGCCCGCGCCATCGGCCGCCGTGGAGCGTTCGCGTCGTCTCGAACAGGAGGCGGCAGGTTTGGCGAA
GTCGATGACCATCGACACGCGAGGAACTATGACGACCAAGAAGCGAAAAACCGCCGGCGAGGACCTGGCA
AAACAGGTCAGCGAGGCCAAGCAGGCCGCGTTGCTGAAACACACGAAGCAGCAGATCAAGGAAATGCAGC
TTTCCTTGTTCGATATTGCGCCGTGGCCGGACACGATGCGAGCGATGCCAAACGACACGGCTCGCTCTGC
CCTGTTCACCACGCGCAACAAGAAAATCCCGCGCGAGGCGCTACAAAACAAGGTCATTTTCCACGTCAAC
AAGGACGTGAAGATCACCTACACCGGCGTCGAGCTGCGGGCCGACGATGACGAACTGGTGTGGCAGCAGG
TGTTGGAGTACGCGAAGCGCACCCCTATCGGCGAGCCGATCACCTTCACGTTCTACGAGCTTTGCCAGGA
CCTGGGCTGGTCGATCAATGGCCGGTATTACACGAAGGCCGAGGAATGCCTGTCGCGCCTACAGGCGACG
GCGATGGGCTTCACGTCCGACCGCGTTGGGCACCTGGAATCGGTATCGCTGCTGCACCGCTTCCGCGTCC
TGGACCGTGGCAAGAAAACGTCCCGTTGCCAGGTCCTGATCGACGAGGAAATCGTCGTGCTGTTTGCTGG
CGACCACTACACGAAATTCATATGGGAGAAGTACCGCAAGCTGTCGCCGACGGCCCGACGGATGTTCGAC
TATTTCAGCTCGCACCGGGAGCCGTACCCGCTCAAGCTGGAAACCTTCCGCCTCATGTGCGGATCGGATT
CCACCCGCGTGAAGAAGTGGCGCGAGCAGGTCGGCGAAGCCTGCGAAGAGTTGCGAGGCAGCGGCCTGGT
GGAACACGCCTGGGTCAATGATGACCTGGTGCATTGCAAACGCTAGGGCCTTGTGGGGTCAGTTCCGGCT
GGGGGTTCAGCAGCCAGCGCTTTACTGGCATTTCAGGAACAAGCGGGCACTGCTCGACGCACTTGCTTCG
CTCAGTATCGCTCGGGACGCACGGCGCGCTCTACGAACTGCCGATAAACAGAGGATTAAAATTGACAATT
CTAGGGCGCGTATAGCTTGCCGGAAGTCGAAAGCCACGTTGTGTCTCAAAATCTCTGATGTTACATTGCA
CAAGATAAAAATATATCATCATGAACAATAAAACTGTCTGCTTACATAAACAGTAATACAAGGGGTGTTA
TGAGCCATATTCAACGGGAAACGTCTTGCTCGAGGCCGCGATTAAATTCCAACATGGATGCTGATTTATA
TGGGTATAAATGGGCTCGCGATAATGTCGGGCAATCAGGTGCGACAATCTATCGATTGTATGGGAAGCCC
GATGCGCCAGAGTTGTTTCTGAAACATGGCAAAGGTAGCGTTGCCAATGATGTTACAGATGAGATGGTCA
GACTAAACTGGCTGACGGAATTTATGCCTCTTCCGACCATCAAGCATTTTATCCGTACTCCTGATGATGC
ATGGTTACTCACCACTGCGATCCCCGGGAAAACAGCATTCCAGGTATTAGAAGAATATCCTGATTCAGGT
GAAAATATTGTTGATGCGCTGGCAGTGTTCCTGCGCCGGTTGCATTCGATTCCTGTTTGTAATTGTCCTT
TTAACAGCGATCGCGTATTTCGTCTCGCTCAGGCGCAATCACGAATGAATAACGGTTTGGTTGATGCGAG
TGATTTTGATGACGAGCGTAATGGCTGGCCTGTTGAACAAGTCTGGAAAGAAATGCATAAGCTTTTGCCA
TTCTCACCGGATTCAGTCGTCACTCATGGTGATTTCTCACTTGATAACCTTATTTTTGACGAGGGGAAAT
TAATAGGTTGTATTGATGTTGGACGAGTCGGAATCGCAGACCGATACCAGGATCTTGCCATCCTATGGAA
CTGCCTCGGTGAGTTTTCTCCTTCATTACAGAAACGGCTTTTTCAAAAATATGGTATTGATAATCCTGAT
ATGAATAAATTGCAGTTTCATTTGATGCTCGATGAGTTTTTCTAATCAGAATTGGTTAATTGGTTGTAAC
ACTGGTCTATCATTGATAGGTATAAATTAATACGACTCACTAATACTGAACCTATCAGTGATAGATACCG
GTGATACCAGCATCGTCTTGATGCCCTTGGCAGCACCCTGCTAAGGAGGCAACAAGATGAACACGATTAA
CATCGCTAAGAACGACTTCTCTGACATCGAACTGGCTGCTATCCCGTTCAACACTCTGGCTGACCATTAC
GGTGAGCGTTTGGCTCGCGAACAGTTGGCCCTTGAGCATGAGTCTTACGAGATGGGTGAAGCACGCTTCC
GCAAGATGTTTGAGCGTCAACTTAAAGCTGGTGAGGTTGCGGATAACGCTGCCGCCAAGCCTCTCATCAC
TACCCTACTCCCTAAGATGATTGCACGCATCAACGACTGGTTTGAGGAAGTGAAAGCTAAGCGCGGCAAG
CGCCCGACAGCCTTCCAGTTCCTGCAAGAAATCAAGCCGGAAGCCGTAGCGTACATCACCATTAAGACCA
CTCTGGCTTGCCTAACCAGTGCTGACAATACAACCGTTCAGGCTGTAGCAAGCGCAATCGGTCGGGCCAT
TGAGGACGAGGCTCGCTTCGGTCGTATCCGTGACCTTGAAGCTAAGCACTTCAAGAAAAACGTTGAGGAA
CAACTCAACAAGCGCGTAGGGCACGTCTACAAGAAAGCATTTATGCAAGTTGTCGAGGCTGACATGCTCT
CTAAGGGTCTACTCGGTGGCGAGGCGTGGTCTTCGTGGCATAAGGAAGACTCTATTCATGTAGGAGTACG
CTGCATCGAGATGCTCATTGAGTCAACCGGAATGGTTAGCTTGCACCGCCAAAATGCTGGCGTAGTAGGT
CAAGACTCTGAGACTATCGAACTCGCACCTGAATACGCTGAGGCTATCGCAACCCGTGCAGGTGCGCTGG
CTGGCATCTCTCCGATGTTCCAACCTTGCGTAGTTCCTCCTAAGCCGTGGACTGGCATTACTGGTGGTGG
CTATTGGGCTAACGGTCGTCGTCCTCTGGCGCTGGTGCGTACTCACAGTAAGAAAGCACTGATGCGCTAC
GAAGACGTTTACATGCCTGAGGTGTACAAAGCGATTAACATTGCGCAAAACACCGCATGGAAAATCAACA
AGAAAGTCCTAGCGGTCGCCAACGTAATCACCAAGTGGAAGCATTGTCCGGTCGAGGACATCCCTGCGAT
TGAGCGTGAAGAACTCCCGATGAAACCGGAAGACATCGACATGAATCCTGAGGCTCTCACCGCGTGGAAA
CGTGCTGCCGCTGCTGTGTACCGCAAGGACAAGGCTCGCAAGTCTCGCCGTATCAGCCTTGAGTTCATGC
TTGAGCAAGCCAATAAGTTTGCTAACCATAAGGCCATCTGGTTCCCTTACAACATGGACTGGCGCGGTCG
TGTTTACGCTGTGTCAATGTTCAACCCGCAAGGTAACGATATGACCAAAGGACTGCTTACGCTGGCGAAA
GGTAAACCAATCAGTAAGGAAGGTTACTACTGGCTGAAAATCCACGGTGCAAACTGTGCGGGTGTCGATA
AGGTTCCGTTCCCTGAGCGCATCAAGTTCATTGAGGAAAACCACGAGAACATCATGGCTTGCGCTAAGTC
TCCACTGGAGAACACTTGGTGGGCTGAGCAAGATTCTCCGTTCTGCTTCCTTGCGTTCTGCTTTGAGTAC
GCTGGGGTACAGCACCACGGCCTGAGCTATAACTGCTCCCTTCCGCTGGCGTTTGACGGGTCTTGCTCTG
GCATCCAGCACTTCTCCGCGATGCTCCGAGATGAGGTAGGTGGTCGCGCGGTTAACTTGCTTCCTAGTGA
AACCGTTCAGGACATCTACGGGATTGTTGCTAAGAAAGTCAACGAGATTCTACAAGCAGACGCAATCAAT
GGGACCGATAACGAAGTAGTTACCGTGACCGATGAGAACACTGGTGAAATCTCTGAGAAAGTCAAGCTGG
GCACTAAGGCACTGGCTGGTCAATGGCTGGCTTACGGTGTTACTCGCAGTGTGACTAAGCGTTCAGTCAT
GACGCTGGCTTACGGGTCCAAAGAGTTCGGCTTCCGTCAACAAGTGCTGGAAGATACCATTCAGCCAGCT
ATTGATTCCGGCAAGGGTCTGATGTTCACTCAGCCGAATCAGGCTGCTGGATACATGGCTAAGCTGATTT
GGGAATCTGTGAGCGTGACGGTGGTAGCTGCGGTTGAAGCAATGAACTGGCTTAAGTCTGCTGCTAAGCT
GCTGGCTGCTGAGGTCAAAGATAAGAAGACTGGAGAGATTCTTCGCAAGCGTTGCGCTGTGCATTGGGTA
ACTCCTGATGGTTTCCCTGTGTGGCAGGAATACAAGAAGCCTATTCAGACGCGCTTGAACCTGATGTTCC
TCGGTCAGTTCCGCTTGCAGCCTACCATTAACACCAACAAAGATAGCGAGATTGATGCACACAAACAGGA
GTCTGGTATCGCTCCTAACTTTGTACACAGCCAAGACGGTAGCCACCTTCGTAAGACTGTAGTGTGGGCA
CACGAGAAGTACGGAATCGAATCTTTTGCACTGATTCACGACTCCTTCGGTACCATTCCGGCTGACGCTG
CGAACCTGTTCAAAGCAGTGCGCGAAACTATGGTTGACACATATGAGTCTTGTGATGTACTGGCTGATTT
CTACGACCAGTTCGCTGACCAGTTGCACGAGTCTCAATTGGACAAAATGCCAGCACTTCCGGCTAAAGGT
AACTTGAACCTCCGTGACATCTTGGAGTCGGACTTCGCGTTCGCGTAAAAGCTTGATATCGAATTCCTGC
AGCCCCGGGGATCCCATGGTACGCGTGCTAGTAATACGACTCACTAATACTGAATCCAAACCCTCGTTAG
GGGAGCGTCTAATTTTAGGAGATCCAAAATGTCAAGGCTGGATAAATCAAAAGTAATCAATAGCGCGCTG
GAACTGCTGAACGAGGTCGGCATCGAAGGTCTGACCACCCGCAAGCTGGCGCAAAAACTGGGCGTCGAAC
AACCGACGCTGTACTGGCACGTAAAAAATAAGCGTGCGCTGCTGGACGCACTGGCAATTGAAATGCTGGA
TCGTCACCACACCCACTTCTGTCCGCTGGAGGGTGAATCATGGCAAGATTTCCTTCGCAACAACGCGAAG
TCATTTCGCTGCGCGCTGCTGAGCCACCGCGATGGAGCAAAAGTTCATCTGGGCACCCGCCCAACGGAGA
AACAATATGAAACGCTGGAAAACCAGCTTGCCTTCCTGTGCCAGCAGGGTTTCAGCCTTGAGAACGCGCT
GTACGCGCTGAGCGCCGTAGGTCACTTCACCCTGGGCTGTGTTCTGGAAGACCAAGAACATCAAGTAGCA
AAAGAAGAGCGAGAAACCCCTACGACCGATTCGATGCCGCCGCTGCTGCGTCAGGCGATTGAACTGTTCG
ATCACCAGGGCGCGGAACCGGCATTCCTGTTTGGTCTGGAACTTATTATATGCGGCCTAGAAAAACAACT
GAAGTGCGAAAGCGGTAGCTAAAGGCATCAAATAAAACGAAAGGCTCAGTCGAAAGACTGGGCCTTTCGT
TTTATCTGTTGTTTGTCGGTGAACGCTCTCCTGAGTAGGACAAATCCGCCGCCCTAGACCTAGGTTCGCA
ACCTAGTGAATGAGCGGTACGAACTTTCGCAGAGTGCGAATAGCGACCGAGCAATCGAGATACGTACCGT
TAGATTCACGCTCCAGACAGCACTCTGAGTCTTTGATTGCTAACCATCGAAGGAATCGACTTCACGTCCC
TAGCGGGTCAGCTTGGCTGCCATTTTTGGGGTGAGGCCGTTCGCGGCCGAGGGGCGCAGCCCCTGGGGGG
ATGGGAGGCCCGCGTTAGCGGGCCGGGAGGGTTCGAGAAGGGGGGGCACCCCCCTTCGGCGTGCGCGGTC
ACGCGCACAGGGCGCAGCCCTGGTTAAAAACAAGGTTTATAAATATTGGTTTAAAAGCAGGTTAAAAGAC
AGGTTAGCGGTGGCCGAAAAACGGGCGGAAACCCTTGCAAATGCTGGATTTTCTGCCTGTGGACAGCCCC
TCAAATGTCAATAGGTGCGCCCCTCATCTGTCAGCACTCTGCCCCTCAAGTGTCAAGGATCGCGCCCCTC
ATCTGTCAGTAGTCGCGCCCCTCAAGTGTCAATACCGCAGGGCACTTATCCCCAGGCTTGTCCACATCAT
CTGTGGGAAACTCGCGTAAAATCAGGCGTTTTCGCCGATTTGCGAGGCTGGCCAGCTCCACGTCGCCGGC
CGAAATCGAGCCTGCCCCTCATCTGTCAACGCCGCGCCGGGTGAGTCGGCCCCTCAAGTGTCAACGTCCG
CCCCTCATCTGTCAGTGAGGGCCAAGTTTTCCGCGAGGTATCCACAACGCCGGCGGCCGCGGTGTCTCGC
ACACGGCTTCGACGGCGTTTCTGGCGCGTTTGCAGGGCCATAGACGGCCGCCAGCCCAGCGGCGAGGGCA
ACCAGCCCGGTGAGCGTCGGAAAGGGTC
Features (pLannotate 1.2.2; 12 found; start..end, strand, type, name):
    143..252     +  oriT           oriT: incP origin of transfer
    285..656     +  CDS            traJ: oriT-recognizing protein; traJ
    694..798     +  CDS            traI (fragment): TRAI6_ECOLX - Experimental evidence at protein level: Swiss-Prot protein existence level 1. The initiation process of transfer DNA synthesis requires the interaction of at least three plasmid-specific components (TraH, I, and J) at the transfer origin resulting in the assembly of a specialised nucleoprotein complex - the relaxosome. Site- and strand-specific cleavage at the transfer origin is dependent on TraI and TraJ. From Escherichia coli.
    928..2073    +  CDS            trfA: TRFA_ECOLX - Experimental evidence at protein level: Swiss-Prot protein existence level 1. Also involved in plasmid copy number control, promoting intermolecular coupling of protein bound iterons at oriV, which inhibits replication initiation. From Escherichia coli.
   2100..2163    +  CDS            TetR (fragment): tetracycline resistance regulatory protein; tetR
   2380..3195    +  CDS            KanR: aminoglycoside phosphotransferase; aph(3')-Ia; confers resistance to kanamycin in bacteria or G418 (Geneticin®) in eukaryotes
   3245..3262    +  intron         CMV intron (fragment): modified intron A from human cytomegalovirus (CMV)
   3347..5995    +  CDS            RPOL_BPT7: Experimental evidence at protein level: Swiss-Prot protein existence level 1. Highly processive DNA-dependent RNA polymerase that catalyzes the transcription of class II and class III viral genes. Recognizes a specific promoter sequence and enters first into an 'abortive phase' where very short transcripts are synthesized and released before proceeding to the processive transcription of long RNA chains. Unwinds the double-stranded DNA to expose the coding strand for templating. Participates in the initiation of viral DNA replication presumably by making primers accessible to the DNA polymerase
   5999..6034    -  misc_feature   MCS (fragment): pBluescript multiple cloning site
   6119..6739    +  CDS            tetR: TETR2_ECOLX - Experimental evidence at protein level: Swiss-Prot protein existence level 1. TetR is the repressor of the tetracycline resistance element; its N-terminal region forms a helix-turn-helix structure and binds DNA. Binding of tetracycline to TetR reduces the repressor affinity for the tetracycline resistance gene (tetA) promoter operator sites. From Escherichia coli.
   6749..6835    +  terminator     rrnB T1 terminator: Escherichia coli rrnB; transcription terminator T1 from the E. coli rrnB gene
   7087..7718    -  rep_origin     oriV: incP origin of replication
