[The description below was written by a language model from this plasmid's Addgene catalogue record and pLannotate feature annotations shown in this document.]
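Description:
pT7RNAP-T15 is a low-copy, broad-host-range bacterial expression plasmid of about 7.7 kb, built on the pAWP78 backbone and described as a miniRK2 vector. Replication relies on the IncP (RK2) system: the oriV origin together with the trfA gene, whose product initiates replication at the oriV iterons and also takes part in copy-number control. The plasmid is mobilizable, carrying the IncP origin of transfer (oriT) with traJ and a fragment of traI, which are relaxosome components. Conjugative transfer into a recipient would therefore depend on a donor supplying the remaining transfer functions in trans. Selection is by kanamycin through an aph(3')-Ia aminoglycoside phosphotransferase gene.

The payload, assembled by Gibson cloning, is a synthetic "T7RNAP circuit", of which this plasmid is variant T15. It contains the full coding sequence of bacteriophage T7 RNA polymerase, a highly processive single-subunit enzyme that transcribes specifically from T7 promoters. This is followed by a complete tetR repressor gene and the rrnB T1 transcription terminator. The presence of TetR suggests tetracycline-type regulation within the circuit, but the promoters, operators and ribosome binding sites were not annotated, and the record does not state how T15 differs from other variants. The short TetR, CMV intron and pBluescript MCS fragments are probably backbone remnants or incidental matches rather than functional parts.

The associated work concerns expressing synthetic genetic elements across diverse hosts to discover microbiome metabolites. In that setting the plasmid most plausibly supplies orthogonal T7 polymerase activity to varied bacteria so that T7-promoter-controlled genes can be driven in them.
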