Addgene plasmid #199991: pT7RNAP-T15
Purpose: T7 RNAP circuit variant T15 on miniRK2 plasmid
Depositing lab: Farren Isaacs. Depositing organization: Yale University. Publication: Cross-kingdom expression of synthetic genetic elements promotes discovery of metabolites in the human microbiome. Patel JR, Oh J, Wang S, Crawford JM, Isaacs FJ. Cell. 2022 Apr 28;185(9):1487-1505.e14. doi: 10.1016/j.cell.2022.03.008. Epub 2022 Apr 1. PubMed 35366417.
Backbone
  Vector backbone: pAWP78
  Vector type: Bacterial Expression
Growth in bacteria
  Bacterial resistance: Kanamycin, 50 μg/mL
  Growth temperature: 37°C
  Growth strain: DH10B
  Copy number: Low Copy
Gene/Insert
  Gene/Insert name: T7RNAP Circuit
  Species: Synthetic
  Cloning method: Gibson Cloning
Terms and licenses: Academic/Nonprofit Terms; Industry Terms: Not Available to Industry
How to cite: pT7RNAP-T15 was a gift from Farren Isaacs (Addgene plasmid # 199991 ; http://n2t.net/addgene:199991 ; RRID:Addgene_199991)
